>Addgene plasmid #177709 | LT2_7_OxPro | addgene full sequence | sequence record 351961 | Addgene NGS Result
CCCTGAATTCGCATCTAGACTGAACTGGCCGATAATTGCAGACGAACGAACGGAATGCGTGCGATCTTGA
GTGCCAGTGAATATTAAGTAATCATCAAAGTATATGTGTAATTGTTTATACTCTTAGTAAAGGATGCTCC
CTACAAGGTGGCTCTTTTCTTACTAAGCGCGTTCAGTTTCCAGCCAGCCGAAAGAGGGATATCAGCTTGA
GTGCCAGTGAATATTAAGTAATCATCAAAGTATATGTGTAATTGTTTATACTCTTAGTAAAGGATGCTCC
CTACAAGGTGGCTCTTTTCTTACTAAGCGCGTTCAGTTTCCAGCCAGCCGAAAGAGGGATATCAGACCTG
CACTCTTGAGTGCCAGTGAATATTAAGTAATCATCAAAGTATATGTGTAATTGTTTATACTCTTAGTAAA
GGATGCTCCCTACAAGGTGGCTCTTTTCTTACTAAGCGCGTTCAGTTTCCAGCCAGCCGAAAGAGGGATA
TCAGCTTGAGTGCCAGTGAATATTAAGTAATCATCAAAGTATATGTGTAATTGTTTATACTCTTAGTAAA
GGATGCTCCCTACAAGGTGGCTCTTTTCTTACTAAGCGCGTTCAGTTTCCAGCCAGCCGAAAGAGGGATA
TCAGATCTGTCATCTTGAGTGCCAGTGAATATTAAGTAATCATCAAAGTATATGTGTAATTGTTTATACT
CTTAGTAAAGGATGCTCCCTACAAGGTGGCTCTTTTCTTACTAAGCGCGTTCAGTTTCCAGCCAGCCGAA
AGAGGGATATCAGTATATAAGAAAGCCATTCGGGGGATGAAAAGCTGACAAGAGAATAACGAGGACCAGT
TTTTATTTGTTGTCTAGCAAGAATTATACACGCACACATACACGAGAGTCTACGATATCTTTAAATAACA
CATCAATAATCTGTCATAAAACATATGGTATCCAAGGGCGAAGAATTGTTCACCGGTGTGGTCCCAATCT
TGGTCGAGTTGGACGGTGACGTCAACGGTCACAAGTTCTCTGTTTCCGGTGAAGGTGAAGGAGATGCCAC
CTACGGTAAATTGACCTTGAAGTTGTTGTGCACCACCGGCAAGCTGCCAGTTCCATGGCCAACATTGGTC
ACCACTTTAGGTTATGGTTTACAATGTTTTGCTAGATATCCAGATCATATGAAACAACATGATTTCTTCA
AATCTGCTATGCCAGAAGGTTATGTTCAAGAAAGAACTATATTTTTCAAAGATGATGGTAATTATAAAAC
TAGAGCTGAAGTTAAATTTGAAGGAGATACTTTAGTTAATAGAATTGAATTGAAAGGTATTGATTTTAAA
GAAGATGGTAATATTTTAGGTCATAAATTAGAATATAATTATAATTCTCATAATGTTTATATTACAGCTG
ATAAACAAAAGAATGGTATTAAGGCTAATTTTAAAATTAGACATAATATTGAAGATGGTGGTGTTCAATT
AGCTGATCATTATCAACAAAATACTCCTATTGGTGACGGTCCAGTTTTATTACCTGATAATCATTATTTG
TCATATCAATCTAAATTGTCAAAAGATCCAAATGAAAAAAGAGATCATATGGTTTTGTTAGAATTTTTGA
CTGCAGCTGGTATTACTTTAGGTATGGATGAATTGTATAAAGGATCCTAACTCGAGATCGATACCGTCGA
CCTCGAGTCATGTAATTAGTTATGTCACGCTTACATTCACGCCCTCCTCCCACATCCGCTCTAACCGAAA
AGGAAGGAGTTAGACAACCTGAAGTCTAGGTCCCTATTTATTTTTTTTAATAGTTATGTTAGTATTAAGA
ACGTTATTTATATTTCAAATTTTTCTTTTTTTTCTGTACAAACGCGTGTACGCATGTAACATTATACTGA
AAACCTTGCTTGAGAAGGTTTTGGGACGCTCGGCTGCCAAACCAGATGTCAACACAGCTACAACGATAGC
TTCGAAACGTTTCTACTCCTCTTTTACTCTTCCAGATCTTCTCGGACTCCGCGCATCGCCGTACCACTTC
AAAACACCCAAGCACAGCATACTAAATTTCCCCTCTTTCTTCCTCTAGGGTGTCGTTAATTACCCGTACT
AAAGGTTTGGAAAAGAAAAAAGAGACCGCCTCGTTTCTTTTTCTTCGTCGAAAAAGGCAATAAAAATTTT
TATCACGTTTCTTTTTCTTGAAAATTCTTTTTTTGATTTTTTTCTCTTTCGATGACCTCCCATCGATATT
TAAGTTAATAAACGGCCTTCAATTTCCCAAGTTTCAGTCCCACTTTTCTTGCTCTACTACAACTTTTTTT
ACCTCTTGCTCATTAGAAAGAAAGCATAGCAATCTAATCTAAGTTTTCTAGAAAATATGGTGAGCAAGGG
CGAGGAGGATAACATGGCCATCATCAAGGAGTTCATGCGCTTCAAGGTGCACATGGAGGGCTCCGTGGAC
GGCCACGAGTTCGAGATCGAGGGCGAGGGCGAGGGCCGCCCCTACGAGGGCACCCAGACCGCCAAGCTGA
AGGTGACCAAGGGTGGCCCCCTGCCCTTCGCCTGGGACATCCTGTCCCCTCAGTTCATGTACGGCTCCAA
GGCCTACGTGAAGCACCCCGCCGACATCCCCGACTACTTGAAGCTGTCCTTCCCCGAGGGCTTCAAGTGG
GAGCGCGTGATGAACTTCGAGGACGGCGGCGTGGTGACCGTGACCCAGGACTCCTCCCTGCAGGACGGCG
AGTTCATCTACAAGGTGAAGCTGCGCGGCACCAACTTCCCCTCCGACGGCCCCGTAATGCAGAAGAAGAC
TATGGGCTGGGAGGCCTCCTCCGAGCGGATGTACCCCGAGGACGGCGCCCTGAAGGGCGAGATCAAGCAG
AGGCTGAAGCTGAAGGACGGCGGCCACTACGACGCTGAGGTCAAGACCACCTACAAGGCCAAGAAGCCCG
TGCAGCTGCCCGGCGCCTACAACGTCAACATCAAGTTGGACATCACCTCCCACAACGAGGACTACACCAT
CGTGGAACAGTACGAACGCGCCGAGGGCCGCCACTCCACCGGCGGCATGGACGAGCTGTACAAGTAAATC
CTAACTCGAGGCGAATTTCTTATGATTTATGATTTTTATTATTAAATAAGTTATAAAAAAAATAAGTGTA
TACAAATTTTAAAGTGACTCTTAGGTTTTAAAACGAAAATTCTTATTCTTGAGTAACTCTTTCCTGTAGG
TCAGGTTGCTTTCTCAGGTATAGCATGAGGTCGCTCTTATTGACCACACCTCTACCGGCATGCCGAGCAA
ATGCCTGCAAATCGCTCCCCATTTCGCTGAGCAGTTACAGAGATGTTACGAACCACTAGTGCACTGCAGT
ACATAACCCCTAGGTCTTCCTGAGAGTGACGAAGGCTAAGGTCACTTCTTCGTTTCCTTTATTGGGGTTT
CCGTGTAGCCTTCCCCTGAATAGTGTGGGACGTTTTATGAGAAGCCGTAAGAAATAGCCGAGCGGCCGCG
TGTTACAACCAATTAACCAATTCTGATTAGAAAAACTCATCGAGCATCAAATGAAACTGCAATTTATTCA
TATCAGGATTATCAATACCATATTTTTGAAAAAGCCGTTTCTGTAATGAAGGAGAAAACTCACCGAGGCA
GTTCCATAGGATGGCAAGATCCTGGTATCGGTCTGCGATTCCGACTCGTCCAACATCAATACAACCTATT
AATTTCCCCTCGTCAAAAATAAGGTTATCAAGTGAGAAATCACCATGAGTGACGACTGAATCCGGTGAGA
ATGGCAAAAGCTTATGCATTTCTTTCCAGACTTGTTCAACAGGCCAGCCATTACGCTCGTCATCAAAATC
ACTCGCATCAACCAAACCGTTATTCATTCGTGATTGCGCCTGAGCGAGGCGAAATACGCGATCGCTGTTA
AAAGGACAATTACAAACAGGAATCGAATGCAACCGGCGCAGGAACACTGCCAGCGCATCAACAATATTTT
CACCTGAATCAGGATATTCTTCTAATACCTGGAATGCTGTTTTCCCGGGGATCGCAGTGGTGAGTAACCA
TGCATCATCAGGAGTACGGATAAAATGCTTGATGGTCGGAAGAGGCATAAATTCCGTCAGCCAGTTTAGT
CTGACCATCTCATCTGTAACATCATTGGCAACGCTACCTTTGCCATGTTTCAGAAACAACTCTGGCGCAT
CGGGCTTCCCATACAATCGATAGATTGTCGCACCTGATTGCCCGACATTATCGCGAGCCCATTTATACCC
ATATAAATCAGCATCCATGTTGGAATTTAATCGCGGCCTGGAGCAAGACGTTTCCCGTTGAATATGGCTC
ATAACACCCCTTGTATTACTGTTTATGTAAGCAGACAGTTTTATTGTTCATGATGATATATTTTTATCTT
GTGCAATGTAACATCAGAGATTTTGAGACACAACGTGGCTTTGTTGAATAAATCGAACTTTTGCTGAGTT
GAAGGATCAGTCATGACCAAAATCCCTTAACGTGAGTTTTCGTTCCACTGAGCGTCAGACCCCGTAGAAA
AGATCAAAGGATCTTCTTGAGATCCTTTTTTTCTGCGCGTAATCTGCTGCTTGCAAACAAAAAAACCACC
GCTACCAGCGGTGGTTTGTTTGCCGGATCAAGAGCTACCAACTCTTTTTCCGAAGGTAACTGGCTTCAGC
AGAGCGCAGATACCAAATACTGTTCTTCTAGTGTAGCCGTAGTTAGGCCACCACTTCAAGAACTCTGTAG
CACCGCCTACATACCTCGCTCTGCTAATCCTGTTACCAGTGGCTGCTGCCAGTGGCGATAAGTCGTGTCT
TACCGGGTTGGACTCAAGACGATAGTTACCGGATAAGGCGCAGCGGTCGGGCTGAACGGGGGGTTCGTGC
ACACAGCCCAGCTTGGAGCGAACGACCTACACCGAACTGAGATACCTACAGCGTGAGCTATGAGAAAGCG
CCACGCTTCCCGAAGGGAGAAAGGCGGACAGGTATCCGGTAAGCGGCAGGGTCGGAACAGGAGAGCGCAC
GAGGGAGCTTCCAGGGGGAAACGCCTGGTATCTTTATAGTCCTGTCGGGTTTCGCCACCTCTGACTTGAG
CGTCGATTTTTGTGATGCTCGTCAGGGGGGCGGAGCCTATGGAAAAACGCCAGCAACGCGGCCTTTTTAC
GGTTCCTGGCCTTTTGCTGGCCTTTTGCTCACATGTTCTTTCCTGCGTTATCCCCTGATTCTGTGGATAA
CCGTGCGGCCGCCAATGTCAAAAGATCCTCTCATACCATATTAAGTAAATTGCCTCCATTTCTTTTTCCT
CGGGCAGAGAAACTCGCAGGCAACTTGCTCTCGAAGTGGTCACGTG
Features (pLannotate 1.2.2; 8 found; start..end, strand, type, name):
    935..1651    +  CDS            mVenus: mVenus is a basic (constitutively fluorescent) yellow fluorescent protein published in 2006, derived from Aequorea victoria. It is reported to be a rapidly-maturing monomer with moderate acid sensitivity.
   1667..1687    +  misc_feature   MCS (fragment): pBluescript multiple cloning site
   1688..1922    +  terminator     CYC1 terminator (fragment): S. cerevisiae CYC1; transcription terminator for CYC1
   1956..2353    +  promoter       TEF1 promoter: S. cerevisiae TEF1; promoter for EF-1α
   2367..3076    +  CDS            mCherry (fragment): monomeric derivative of DsRed fluorescent protein (Shaner et al., 2004) mammalian codon-optimized
   3091..3278    +  terminator     ADH1 terminator: S. cerevisiae ADH1; transcription terminator for the S. cerevisiae alcohol dehydrogenase 1 (ADH1) gene
   3527..4342    -  CDS            KanR: aminoglycoside phosphotransferase; aph(3')-Ia; confers resistance to kanamycin in bacteria or G418 (Geneticin®) in eukaryotes
   4567..5155    +  rep_origin     ori: high-copy-number ColE1/pMB1/pBR322/pUC origin of replication
