[The description below was written by a language model from this plasmid's Addgene catalogue record and pLannotate feature annotations shown in this document.]
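Description:
LT2_7_OxPro is a 5,366 bp yeast integration donor plasmid carrying an oxidative stress biosensor for Saccharomyces cerevisiae. It is not designed to replicate in yeast: the feature table shows no yeast origin or auxotrophic marker, and the record states that the plasmid is linearised with NotI and used as donor DNA for integration at the X2 genomic site. The homology arms that would direct this integration are not annotated. In E. coli it is maintained through a high-copy ColE1/pUC-type origin and selected with kanamycin via the aph(3')-Ia KanR gene.

The payload consists of two fluorescent reporter cassettes in the same orientation. The first, pTRX2_5xUAS-ymYPET-tCYC1, places a yellow fluorescent protein under a TRX2-derived promoter carrying five upstream activating sequence copies, followed by the CYC1 terminator. The automated annotation labels this coding sequence as mVenus, a close relative of YPet, and it does not annotate the promoter, which presumably lies in the unannotated region upstream. TRX2 encodes a thioredoxin whose expression is induced by oxidative stress, so yellow fluorescence reports the cell's oxidative stress response. The second cassette, pTEFmut8-mCherry-tADH1, drives mCherry from a mutant variant of the constitutive TEF1 promoter and ends with the ADH1 terminator. The record does not state its role, but a constitutive red signal of this kind typically serves as an internal reference for normalising the biosensor output.

The construct belongs to a toolbox of biosensors built for real-time monitoring of the yeast intracellular state during bioprocesses.
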