Addgene plasmid #177709: LT2_7_OxPro
Purpose: Plasmid for genome integration in X2 site expressing OxPro (oxidative stress biosensor)
Depositing lab: Lisbeth Olsson. Depositing organization: Chalmers University of Technology. Publication: Real-Time Monitoring of the Yeast Intracellular State During Bioprocesses With a Toolbox of Biosensors. Torello Pianale L, Rugbjerg P, Olsson L. Front Microbiol. 2022 Jan 7;12:802169. doi: 10.3389/fmicb.2021.802169. eCollection 2021. PubMed 35069506.
Backbone
  Vector backbone: Empty backbone
  Total vector size (bp): 5366
  Vector type: Yeast Expression ; Used as donor DNA in genome integration after linearisation with NotI
Growth in bacteria
  Bacterial resistance: Kanamycin, 50 μg/mL
  Growth temperature: 30°C
  Growth strain: DH5alpha
  Growth instructions: Grow bacteria at 30°C to minimize the possibility of recombination
  Copy number: High Copy
Gene/Insert 1
  Gene/Insert name: pTRX2_5xUAS-ymYPET-tCYC1
  Species: S. cerevisiae (budding yeast)
  Insert size (bp): 1874
Gene/Insert 2
  Gene/Insert name: pTEFmut8-mCherry-tADH1
  Species: S. cerevisiae (budding yeast)
  Insert size (bp): 1360
Resource information
  A portion of this plasmid was derived from a plasmid made by: Sequence for ymYPET obtained from Addgene plasmid #118455; Sequence for pTRX2_5xUAS amplified from Addgene plasmid #124708; Sequence for pTEFmut8 amplified from Addgene plasmid #124582
Terms and licenses: Academic/Nonprofit Terms; Industry Terms: Not Available to Industry
How to cite: LT2_7_OxPro was a gift from Lisbeth Olsson (Addgene plasmid # 177709 ; http://n2t.net/addgene:177709 ; RRID:Addgene_177709)
